Addgene plasmid #112950: mScarlet-I-Ggamma2
Purpose: mScarlet-I-Ggamma2 fusion
Depositing lab: Dorus Gadella. Depositing organization: University of Amsterdam.
Backbone
  Vector backbone: pEGFP-C1
  Backbone manufacturer: Clontech
  Vector type: Mammalian Expression
Growth in bacteria
  Bacterial resistance: Kanamycin, 50 μg/mL
  Growth temperature: 37°C
  Growth strain: DH5alpha
  Copy number: High Copy
Gene/Insert
  Gene/Insert name: mScarlet-I Ggamma2 fusion
  Species: Synthetic
  Promoter: CMV
  Cloning method: Restriction Enzyme; 5′ cloning site unknown (unknown if destroyed)
Terms and licenses: Academic/Nonprofit Terms; Industry Terms: Not Available to Industry
How to cite: mScarlet-I-Ggamma2 was a gift from Dorus Gadella (Addgene plasmid # 112950 ; http://n2t.net/addgene:112950 ; RRID:Addgene_112950)
