[The description below was written by a language model from this plasmid's Addgene catalogue record and pLannotate feature annotations shown in this document.]
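Description:
mScarlet-I-Ggamma2 is a mammalian expression plasmid of about 4.9 kb built on the Clontech pEGFP-C1 backbone, in which the original fluorescent protein position is occupied by mScarlet-I, a bright monomeric red fluorescent protein that matures faster than mScarlet. The mScarlet-I coding sequence is joined directly at its C-terminal end to the G protein gamma-2 subunit (GNG2). The catalogue lists the insert species as synthetic, while the sequence annotation matches the gamma-2 portion to the bovine protein. Expression of the fusion is driven by the human cytomegalovirus immediate early enhancer and promoter, and the transcript is terminated by the SV40 polyadenylation signal that follows a remnant of the multiple cloning site. Placing the fluorescent protein at the N-terminus leaves the C-terminus of the gamma subunit free, which is the end known to carry its lipid-modification motif for membrane attachment.

The plasmid replicates in E. coli at high copy number from a ColE1/pUC-type origin and also carries an f1 origin for single-stranded DNA production. A single NeoR/KanR (aminoglycoside phosphotransferase) gene serves both hosts: the bacterial bla promoter drives kanamycin resistance in bacteria, while the adjacent SV40 enhancer/early promoter, together with the HSV TK polyadenylation signal, allows G418 selection of transfected mammalian cells. Short annotated fragments of ble, SV40 large T antigen and the bGH poly(A) signal appear to be backbone remnants rather than functional elements. The record states the purpose only as an mScarlet-I–Ggamma2 fusion. Such a construct is suited to red fluorescent labelling of the G gamma-2 subunit in live mammalian cells, for example for imaging heterotrimeric G protein localisation.
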