Features (pLannotate 1.2.2; 15 found; start..end, strand, type, name):
     61..364     +  enhancer       CMV enhancer: human cytomegalovirus immediate early enhancer
    365..568     +  promoter       CMV promoter: human cytomegalovirus (CMV) immediate early promoter
    613..1306    +  CDS            mScarlet-I (fragment) (sequence partly withheld): bright monomeric red fluorescent protein evolved from a synthetic template (Bindels et al., 2016) matures faster than mScarlet
   1306..1518    +  CDS            GNG2 (sequence withheld): GBG2_BOVIN - Experimental evidence at protein level: Swiss-Prot protein existence level 1. Guanine nucleotide-binding proteins (G proteins) are involved as a modulator or transducer in various transmembrane signaling systems. The beta and gamma chains are required for the GTPase activity, for replacement of GDP by GTP, and for G protein-effector interaction. From Bos taurus (Bovine).
   1521..1543    +  misc_feature   MCS (fragment): multiple cloning site
   1555..1639    +  CDS            large T antigen (fragment): large T antigen from SV40 (simian virus 40)
   1662..1783    +  polyA_signal   SV40 poly(A) signal: SV40 polyadenylation signal
   1817..2245    -  rep_origin     f1 ori (sequence partly withheld): f1 bacteriophage origin of replication; arrow indicates direction of (+) strand synthesis
   2272..2376    +  promoter       AmpR promoter: bla
   2378..2735    +  promoter       SV40 promoter: SV40 enhancer and early promoter
   2770..3564    +  CDS            NeoR/KanR: aminoglycoside phosphotransferase from Tn5; aph(3')-II (or nptII); confers resistance to neomycin, kanamycin, and G418 (Geneticin®)
   3585..3737    +  CDS            ble (fragment): BLE_KLEPN - Experimental evidence at protein level: Swiss-Prot protein existence level 1. Binding protein with a strong affinity to the bleomycin family of antibiotics. Binds to CL990; an antimitotic-antibiotic compound. From Klebsiella pneumoniae.
   3796..3843    +  polyA_signal   HSV TK poly(A) signal: herpes simplex virus thymidine kinase polyadenylation signal (Cole and Stacy, 1985)
   3934..3950    -  polyA_signal   bGH poly(A) signal (fragment): bovine growth hormone polyadenylation signal
   4172..4760    +  rep_origin     ori: high-copy-number ColE1/pMB1/pBR322/pUC origin of replication
>Addgene plasmid #112950 | mScarlet-I-Ggamma2 | depositor full sequence | sequence record 213026 | Full Sequence
TAGTTATTAATAGTAATCAATTACGGGGTCATTAGTTCATAGCCCATATATGGAGTTCCGCGTTACATAA
CTTACGGTAAATGGCCCGCCTGGCTGACCGCCCAACGACCCCCGCCCATTGACGTCAATAATGACGTATG
TTCCCATAGTAACGCCAATAGGGACTTTCCATTGACGTCAATGGGTGGAGTATTTACGGTAAACTGCCCA
CTTGGCAGTACATCAAGTGTATCATATGCCAAGTACGCCCCCTATTGACGTCAATGACGGTAAATGGCCC
GCCTGGCATTATGCCCAGTACATGACCTTATGGGACTTTCCTACTTGGCAGTACATCTACGTATTAGTCA
TCGCTATTACCATGGTGATGCGGTTTTGGCAGTACATCAATGGGCGTGGATAGCGGTTTGACTCACGGGG
ATTTCCAAGTCTCCACCCCATTGACGTCAATGGGAGTTTGTTTTGGCACCAAAATCAACGGGACTTTCCA
AAATGTCGTAACAACTCCGCCCCATTGACGCAAATGGGCGGTAGGCGTGTACGGTGGGAGGTCTATATAA
GCAGAGCTGGTTTAGTGAACCGTCAGATCCGCTAGCGCTACCGGTCGCCACCATGGTGAGCAAGGGCGAG
GCAGTGATCAAGGAGTTCATGCGGTTCAAGGTGCACATGGAGGGCTCCATGAACGGCCACGAGTTCGAGA
TCGAGGGCGAGGGCGAGGGCCGCCCCTACGAGGGCACCCAGACCGCCAAGCTGAAGGTGACCAAGGGTGG
CCCCCTGCCCTTCTCCTGGGACATCCTGTCCCCTCAGTTCATGTACGGCTCCAGGGCCTTCATCAAGCAC
CCCGCCGACATCCCCGACTACTATAAGCAGTCCTTCCCCGAGGGCTTCAAGTGGGAGCGCGTGATGAACT
TCGAGGACGGCGGCGCCGTGACCGTGACCCAGGACACCTCCCTGGAGGACGGCACCCTGATCTACAAGGT
GAAGCTCCGCGGCACCAACTTCCCTCCTGACGGCCCCGTAATGCAGAAGAAGACAATGGGCTGGGAAGCA
TCCACCGAGCGGTTGTACCCCGAGGACGGCGTGCTGAAGGGCGACATTAAGATGGCCCTGCGCCTGAAGG
ACGGCGGCCGCTACCTGGCGGACTTCAAGACCACCTACAAGGCCAAGAAGCCCGTGCAGATGCCCGGCGC
CTACAACGTCGACCGCAAGTTGGACATCACCTCCCACAACGAGGACTACACCGTGGTGGAACAGTACGAA
CGCTCCGAGGGCCGCCACTCCACCGGCGGCATGGACGAGCTGTAC
[213 nt withheld, positions 1306-1518]
TAACCGCGGGCCCGGGATCCACCGGATCTAGATAACTGATCATAATCAGCCATACCACATTTGTAGAGGT
TTTACTTGCTTTAAAAAACCTCCCACACCTCCCCCTGAACCTGAAACATAAAATGAATGCAATTGTTGTT
GTTAACTTGTTTATTGCAGCTTATAATGGTTACAAATAAAGCAATAGCATCACAAATTTCACAAATAAAG
CATTTTTTTCACTGCATTCTAGTTGTGGTTTGTCCAAACTCATCAATGTATCTTAACGCGTAAATTGTAA
GCGTTAATATTTTGTTAAAATTCGCGTTAAATTTTTGTTAAATCAGCTCATTTTTTAACCAATAGGCCGA
AATCGGCAAAATCCCTTATAAATCAAAAGAATAGACCGAGATAGGGT
[37 nt withheld, positions 1916-1952]
AAAGAACGTGGACTCCAACGTCAAAGG
[49 nt withheld, positions 1980-2028]
T
[91 nt withheld, positions 2030-2120]
G
[124 nt withheld, positions 2122-2245]
CAGGTGGCACTTTTCGGGGAAATGTGCGCGGAACCCCTATTTGTTTATTTTTCTAAATACATTCAAATAT
GTATCCGCTCATGAGACAATAACCCTGATAAATGCTTCAATAATATTGAAAAAGGAAGAGTCCTGAGGCG
GAAAGAACCAGCTGTGGAATGTGTGTCAGTTAGGGTGTGGAAAGTCCCCAGGCTCCCCAGCAGGCAGAAG
TATGCAAAGCATGCATCTCAATTAGTCAGCAACCAGGTGTGGAAAGTCCCCAGGCTCCCCAGCAGGCAGA
AGTATGCAAAGCATGCATCTCAATTAGTCAGCAACCATAGTCCCGCCCCTAACTCCGCCCATCCCGCCCC
TAACTCCGCCCAGTTCCGCCCATTCTCCGCCCCATGGCTGACTAATTTTTTTTATTTATGCAGAGGCCGA
GGCCGCCTCGGCCTCTGAGCTATTCCAGAAGTAGTGAGGAGGCTTTTTTGGAGGCCTAGGCTTTTGCAAA
GATCGATCAAGAGACAGGATGAGGATCGTTTCGCATGATTGAACAAGATGGATTGCACGCAGGTTCTCCG
GCCGCTTGGGTGGAGAGGCTATTCGGCTATGACTGGGCACAACAGACAATCGGCTGCTCTGATGCCGCCG
TGTTCCGGCTGTCAGCGCAGGGGCGCCCGGTTCTTTTTGTCAAGACCGACCTGTCCGGTGCCCTGAATGA
ACTGCAAGACGAGGCAGCGCGGCTATCGTGGCTGGCCACGACGGGCGTTCCTTGCGCAGCTGTGCTCGAC
GTTGTCACTGAAGCGGGAAGGGACTGGCTGCTATTGGGCGAAGTGCCGGGGCAGGATCTCCTGTCATCTC
ACCTTGCTCCTGCCGAGAAAGTATCCATCATGGCTGATGCAATGCGGCGGCTGCATACGCTTGATCCGGC
TACCTGCCCATTCGACCACCAAGCGAAACATCGCATCGAGCGAGCACGTACTCGGATGGAAGCCGGTCTT
GTCGATCAGGATGATCTGGACGAAGAGCATCAGGGGCTCGCGCCAGCCGAACTGTTCGCCAGGCTCAAGG
CGAGCATGCCCGACGGCGAGGATCTCGTCGTGACCCATGGCGATGCCTGCTTGCCGAATATCATGGTGGA
AAATGGCCGCTTTTCTGGATTCATCGACTGTGGCCGGCTGGGTGTGGCGGACCGCTATCAGGACATAGCG
TTGGCTACCCGTGATATTGCTGAAGAGCTTGGCGGCGAATGGGCTGACCGCTTCCTCGTGCTTTACGGTA
TCGCCGCTCCCGATTCGCAGCGCATCGCCTTCTATCGCCTTCTTGACGAGTTCTTCTGAGCGGGACTCTG
GGGTTCGAAATGACCGACCAAGCGACGCCCAACCTGCCATCACGAGATTTCGATTCCACCGCCGCCTTCT
ATGAAAGGTTGGGCTTCGGAATCGTTTTCCGGGACGCCGGCTGGATGATCCTCCAGCGCGGGGATCTCAT
GCTGGAGTTCTTCGCCCACCCTAGGGGGAGGCTAACTGAAACACGGAAGGAGACAATACCGGAAGGAACC
CGCGCTATGACGGCAATAAAAAGACAGAATAAAACGCACGGTGTTGGGTCGTTTGTTCATAAACGCGGGG
TTCGGTCCCAGGGCTGGCACTCTGTCGATACCCCACCGAGACCCCATTGGGGCCAATACGCCCGCGTTTC
TTCCTTTTCCCCACCCCACCCCCCAAGTTCGGGTGAAGGCCCAGGGCTCGCAGCCAACGTCGGGGCGGCA
GGCCCTGCCATAGCCTCAGGTTACTCATATATACTTTAGATTGATTTAAAACTTCATTTTTAATTTAAAA
GGATCTAGGTGAAGATCCTTTTTGATAATCTCATGACCAAAATCCCTTAACGTGAGTTTTCGTTCCACTG
AGCGTCAGACCCCGTAGAAAAGATCAAAGGATCTTCTTGAGATCCTTTTTTTCTGCGCGTAATCTGCTGC
TTGCAAACAAAAAAACCACCGCTACCAGCGGTGGTTTGTTTGCCGGATCAAGAGCTACCAACTCTTTTTC
CGAAGGTAACTGGCTTCAGCAGAGCGCAGATACCAAATACTGTCCTTCTAGTGTAGCCGTAGTTAGGCCA
CCACTTCAAGAACTCTGTAGCACCGCCTACATACCTCGCTCTGCTAATCCTGTTACCAGTGGCTGCTGCC
AGTGGCGATAAGTCGTGTCTTACCGGGTTGGACTCAAGACGATAGTTACCGGATAAGGCGCAGCGGTCGG
GCTGAACGGGGGGTTCGTGCACACAGCCCAGCTTGGAGCGAACGACCTACACCGAACTGAGATACCTACA
GCGTGAGCTATGAGAAAGCGCCACGCTTCCCGAAGGGAGAAAGGCGGACAGGTATCCGGTAAGCGGCAGG
GTCGGAACAGGAGAGCGCACGAGGGAGCTTCCAGGGGGAAACGCCTGGTATCTTTATAGTCCTGTCGGGT
TTCGCCACCTCTGACTTGAGCGTCGATTTTTGTGATGCTCGTCAGGGGGGCGGAGCCTATGGAAAAACGC
CAGCAACGCGGCCTTTTTACGGTTCCTGGCCTTTTGCTGGCCTTTTGCTCACATGTTCTTTCCTGCGTTA
TCCCCTGATTCTGTGGATAACCGTATTACCGCCATGCAT
