Features (pLannotate 1.2.2; 15 found; start..end, strand, type, name):
     61..364     +  enhancer       CMV enhancer: human cytomegalovirus immediate early enhancer
    365..568     +  promoter       CMV promoter: human cytomegalovirus (CMV) immediate early promoter
    613..1306    +  CDS            mScarlet-I (fragment) (sequence partly withheld): bright monomeric red fluorescent protein evolved from a synthetic template (Bindels et al., 2016) matures faster than mScarlet
   1306..1518    +  CDS            GNG2 (sequence withheld): GBG2_BOVIN - Experimental evidence at protein level: Swiss-Prot protein existence level 1. Guanine nucleotide-binding proteins (G proteins) are involved as a modulator or transducer in various transmembrane signaling systems. The beta and gamma chains are required for the GTPase activity, for replacement of GDP by GTP, and for G protein-effector interaction. From Bos taurus (Bovine).
   1521..1543    +  misc_feature   MCS (fragment): multiple cloning site
   1555..1639    +  CDS            large T antigen (fragment): large T antigen from SV40 (simian virus 40)
   1662..1783    +  polyA_signal   SV40 poly(A) signal: SV40 polyadenylation signal
   1817..2245    -  rep_origin     f1 ori (sequence partly withheld): f1 bacteriophage origin of replication; arrow indicates direction of (+) strand synthesis
   2272..2376    +  promoter       AmpR promoter: bla
   2378..2735    +  promoter       SV40 promoter: SV40 enhancer and early promoter
   2770..3564    +  CDS            NeoR/KanR: aminoglycoside phosphotransferase from Tn5; aph(3')-II (or nptII); confers resistance to neomycin, kanamycin, and G418 (Geneticin®)
   3585..3737    +  CDS            ble (fragment): BLE_KLEPN - Experimental evidence at protein level: Swiss-Prot protein existence level 1. Binding protein with a strong affinity to the bleomycin family of antibiotics. Binds to CL990; an antimitotic-antibiotic compound. From Klebsiella pneumoniae.
   3796..3843    +  polyA_signal   HSV TK poly(A) signal: herpes simplex virus thymidine kinase polyadenylation signal (Cole and Stacy, 1985)
   3934..3950    -  polyA_signal   bGH poly(A) signal (fragment): bovine growth hormone polyadenylation signal
   4172..4760    +  rep_origin     ori: high-copy-number ColE1/pMB1/pBR322/pUC origin of replication
>Addgene plasmid #112950 | mScarlet-I-Ggamma2 | addgene full sequence | sequence record 220217 | Addgene NGS Result
TAGTTATTAATAGTAATCAATTACGGGGTCATTAGTTCATAGCCCATATATGGAGTTCCGCGTTACATAA
CTTACGGTAAATGGCCCGCCTGGCTGACCGCCCAACGACCCCCGCCCATTGACGTCAATAATGACGTATG
TTCCCATAGTAACGCCAATAGGGACTTTCCATTGACGTCAATGGGTGGAGTATTTACGGTAAACTGCCCA
CTTGGCAGTACATCAAGTGTATCATATGCCAAGTACGCCCCCTATTGACGTCAATGACGGTAAATGGCCC
GCCTGGCATTATGCCCAGTACATGACCTTATGGGACTTTCCTACTTGGCAGTACATCTACGTATTAGTCA
TCGCTATTACCATGGTGATGCGGTTTTGGCAGTACATCAATGGGCGTGGATAGCGGTTTGACTCACGGGG
ATTTCCAAGTCTCCACCCCATTGACGTCAATGGGAGTTTGTTTTGGCACCAAAATCAACGGGACTTTCCA
AAATGTCGTAACAACTCCGCCCCATTGACGCAAATGGGCGGTAGGCGTGTACGGTGGGAGGTCTATATAA
GCAGAGCTGGTTTAGTGAACCGTCAGATCCGCTAGCGCTACCGGTCGCCACCATGGTGAGCAAGGGCGAG
GCAGTGATCAAGGAGTTCATGCGGTTCAAGGTGCACATGGAGGGCTCCATGAACGGCCACGAGTTCGAGA
TCGAGGGCGAGGGCGAGGGCCGCCCCTACGAGGGCACCCAGACCGCCAAGCTGAAGGTGACCAAGGGTGG
CCCCCTGCCCTTCTCCTGGGACATCCTGTCCCCTCAGTTCATGTACGGCTCCAGGGCCTTCATCAAGCAC
CCCGCCGACATCCCCGACTACTATAAGCAGTCCTTCCCCGAGGGCTTCAAGTGGGAGCGCGTGATGAACT
TCGAGGACGGCGGCGCCGTGACCGTGACCCAGGACACCTCCCTGGAGGACGGCACCCTGATCTACAAGGT
GAAGCTCCGCGGCACCAACTTCCCTCCTGACGGCCCCGTAATGCAGAAGAAGACAATGGGCTGGGAAGCG
TCCACCGAGCGGTTGTACCCCGAGGACGGCGTGCTGAAGGGCGACATTAAGATGGCCCTGCGCCTGAAGG
ACGGCGGCCGCTACCTGGCGGACTTCAAGACCACCTACAAGGCCAAGAAGCCCGTGCAGATGCCCGGCGC
CTACAACGTCGACCGCAAGTTGGACATCACCTCCCACAACGAGGACTACACCGTGGTGGAACAGTACGAA
CGCTCCGAGGGCCGCCACTCCACCGGCGGCATGGACGAGCTGTAC
[213 nt withheld, positions 1306-1518]
TAACCGCGGGCCCGGGATCCACCGGATCTAGATAACTGATCATAATCAGCCATACCACATTTGTAGAGGT
TTTACTTGCTTTAAAAAACCTCCCACACCTCCCCCTGAACCTGAAACATAAAATGAATGCAATTGTTGTT
GTTAACTTGTTTATTGCAGCTTATAATGGTTACAAATAAAGCAATAGCATCACAAATTTCACAAATAAAG
CATTTTTTTCACTGCATTCTAGTTGTGGTTTGTCCAAACTCATCAATGTATCTTAAGGCGTAAATTGTAA
GCGTTAATATTTTGTTAAAATTCGCGTTAAATTTTTGTTAAATCAGCTCATTTTTTAACCAATAGGCCGA
AATCGGCAAAATCCCTTATAAATCAAAAGAATAGACCGAGATAGGGT
[37 nt withheld, positions 1916-1952]
AAAGAACGTGGACTCCAACGTCAAAGG
[49 nt withheld, positions 1980-2028]
T
[91 nt withheld, positions 2030-2120]
G
[124 nt withheld, positions 2122-2245]
CAGGTGGCACTTTTCGGGGAAATGTGCGCGGAACCCCTATTTGTTTATTTTTCTAAATACATTCAAATAT
GTATCCGCTCATGAGACAATAACCCTGATAAATGCTTCAATAATATTGAAAAAGGAAGAGTCCTGAGGCG
GAAAGAACCAGCTGTGGAATGTGTGTCAGTTAGGGTGTGGAAAGTCCCCAGGCTCCCCAGCAGGCAGAAG
TATGCAAAGCATGCATCTCAATTAGTCAGCAACCAGGTGTGGAAAGTCCCCAGGCTCCCCAGCAGGCAGA
AGTATGCAAAGCATGCATCTCAATTAGTCAGCAACCATAGTCCCGCCCCTAACTCCGCCCATCCCGCCCC
TAACTCCGCCCAGTTCCGCCCATTCTCCGCCCCATGGCTGACTAATTTTTTTTATTTATGCAGAGGCCGA
GGCCGCCTCGGCCTCTGAGCTATTCCAGAAGTAGTGAGGAGGCTTTTTTGGAGGCCTAGGCTTTTGCAAA
GATCGATCAAGAGACAGGATGAGGATCGTTTCGCATGATTGAACAAGATGGATTGCACGCAGGTTCTCCG
GCCGCTTGGGTGGAGAGGCTATTCGGCTATGACTGGGCACAACAGACAATCGGCTGCTCTGATGCCGCCG
TGTTCCGGCTGTCAGCGCAGGGGCGCCCGGTTCTTTTTGTCAAGACCGACCTGTCCGGTGCCCTGAATGA
ACTGCAAGACGAGGCAGCGCGGCTATCGTGGCTGGCCACGACGGGCGTTCCTTGCGCAGCTGTGCTCGAC
GTTGTCACTGAAGCGGGAAGGGACTGGCTGCTATTGGGCGAAGTGCCGGGGCAGGATCTCCTGTCATCTC
ACCTTGCTCCTGCCGAGAAAGTATCCATCATGGCTGATGCAATGCGGCGGCTGCATACGCTTGATCCGGC
TACCTGCCCATTCGACCACCAAGCGAAACATCGCATCGAGCGAGCACGTACTCGGATGGAAGCCGGTCTT
GTCGATCAGGATGATCTGGACGAAGAGCATCAGGGGCTCGCGCCAGCCGAACTGTTCGCCAGGCTCAAGG
CGAGCATGCCCGACGGCGAGGATCTCGTCGTGACCCATGGCGATGCCTGCTTGCCGAATATCATGGTGGA
AAATGGCCGCTTTTCTGGATTCATCGACTGTGGCCGGCTGGGTGTGGCGGACCGCTATCAGGACATAGCG
TTGGCTACCCGTGATATTGCTGAAGAGCTTGGCGGCGAATGGGCTGACCGCTTCCTCGTGCTTTACGGTA
TCGCCGCTCCCGATTCGCAGCGCATCGCCTTCTATCGCCTTCTTGACGAGTTCTTCTGAGCGGGACTCTG
GGGTTCGAAATGACCGACCAAGCGACGCCCAACCTGCCATCACGAGATTTCGATTCCACCGCCGCCTTCT
ATGAAAGGTTGGGCTTCGGAATCGTTTTCCGGGACGCCGGCTGGATGATCCTCCAGCGCGGGGATCTCAT
GCTGGAGTTCTTCGCCCACCCTAGGGGGAGGCTAACTGAAACACGGAAGGAGACAATACCGGAAGGAACC
CGCGCTATGACGGCAATAAAAAGACAGAATAAAACGCACGGTGTTGGGTCGTTTGTTCATAAACGCGGGG
TTCGGTCCCAGGGCTGGCACTCTGTCGATACCCCACCGAGACCCCATTGGGGCCAATACGCCCGCGTTTC
TTCCTTTTCCCCACCCCACCCCCCAAGTTCGGGTGAAGGCCCAGGGCTCGCAGCCAACGTCGGGGCGGCA
GGCCCTGCCATAGCCTCAGGTTACTCATATATACTTTAGATTGATTTAAAACTTCATTTTTAATTTAAAA
GGATCTAGGTGAAGATCCTTTTTGATAATCTCATGACCAAAATCCCTTAACGTGAGTTTTCGTTCCACTG
AGCGTCAGACCCCGTAGAAAAGATCAAAGGATCTTCTTGAGATCCTTTTTTTCTGCGCGTAATCTGCTGC
TTGCAAACAAAAAAACCACCGCTACCAGCGGTGGTTTGTTTGCCGGATCAAGAGCTACCAACTCTTTTTC
CGAAGGTAACTGGCTTCAGCAGAGCGCAGATACCAAATACTGTTCTTCTAGTGTAGCCGTAGTTAGGCCA
CCACTTCAAGAACTCTGTAGCACCGCCTACATACCTCGCTCTGCTAATCCTGTTACCAGTGGCTGCTGCC
AGTGGCGATAAGTCGTGTCTTACCGGGTTGGACTCAAGACGATAGTTACCGGATAAGGCGCAGCGGTCGG
GCTGAACGGGGGGTTCGTGCACACAGCCCAGCTTGGAGCGAACGACCTACACCGAACTGAGATACCTACA
GCGTGAGCTATGAGAAAGCGCCACGCTTCCCGAAGGGAGAAAGGCGGACAGGTATCCGGTAAGCGGCAGG
GTCGGAACAGGAGAGCGCACGAGGGAGCTTCCAGGGGGAAACGCCTGGTATCTTTATAGTCCTGTCGGGT
TTCGCCACCTCTGACTTGAGCGTCGATTTTTGTGATGCTCGTCAGGGGGGCGGAGCCTATGGAAAAACGC
CAGCAACGCGGCCTTTTTACGGTTCCTGGCCTTTTGCTGGCCTTTTGCTCACATGTTCTTTCCTGCGTTA
TCCCCTGATTCTGTGGATAACCGTATTACCGCCATGCAT
